Addgene plasmid #208554: pKLV2-U6gRNA5(BCL11B-E1(14))-PGKpuro2ABFP-W
Purpose: Lentiviral vector expressing gRNA targeting human BCL11B-E1
Depositing lab: Kosuke Yusa. Depositing organization: Kyoto University, Institute for Life and Medical Sciences. Publication: Canonical BAF complex regulates the oncogenic program in human T-cell acute lymphoblastic leukemia. Aoki K, Hyuga M, Tarumoto Y, Nishibuchi G, Ueda A, Ochi Y, Sugino S, Mikami T, Kobushi H, Kato I, Akahane K, Inukai T, Takaori-Kondo A, Takita J, Ogawa S, Yusa K. Blood. 2023 Nov 3:blood.2023020857. doi: 10.1182/blood.2023020857. PubMed 37922452.
Backbone
  Vector backbone: pKLV2-U6gRNA5(BbsI)-PGKpuro2ABFP-W
  Backbone manufacturer: addgene
  Backbone size w/o insert (bp): 8648
  Total vector size (bp): 8650
  Vector type: Lentiviral
  Selectable markers: Puromycin
Growth in bacteria
  Bacterial resistance: Ampicillin, 100 μg/mL
  Growth temperature: 37°C
  Growth strain: NEB Stable
  Copy number: Unknown
Gene/Insert
  Gene/Insert name: BCL11B-E1(14)
  gRNA/shRNA sequence: CTCTCTTGGGTGACATCTG
  Species: H. sapiens (human)
  Entrez Gene: BCL11B (a.k.a. ATL1, ATL1-alpha, ATL1-beta, ATL1-delta, ATL1-gamma, CTIP-2, CTIP2, IDDFSTA, IMD49, RIT1, SMARCM2, ZNF856B, hRIT1-alpha)
  Cloning method: Restriction Enzyme; 5′ cloning site BbsI (destroyed during cloning); 3′ cloning site BbsI (destroyed during cloning)
  Sequencing primers: 5′ AGATAATTAGAATTAATTTGACTG
Terms and licenses: Academic/Nonprofit Terms; Industry Terms: Not Available to Industry
How to cite: pKLV2-U6gRNA5(BCL11B-E1(14))-PGKpuro2ABFP-W was a gift from Kosuke Yusa (Addgene plasmid # 208554 ; http://n2t.net/addgene:208554 ; RRID:Addgene_208554)
