[The description below was written by a language model from this plasmid's Addgene catalogue record and pLannotate feature annotations shown in this document.]
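Description:
pKLV2-U6gRNA5(BCL11B-E1(14))-PGKpuro2ABFP-W is an 8,650 bp HIV-1-derived lentiviral transfer vector that delivers a single CRISPR guide RNA directed at human BCL11B, at a site the record labels "E1" without defining the term further. It was made by inserting the guide spacer into the BbsI sites of the parental pKLV2-U6gRNA5(BbsI)-PGKpuro2ABFP-W backbone, which destroyed both sites. In bacteria the plasmid replicates from a high-copy ColE1/pUC-type origin and is selected with ampicillin through the β-lactamase gene. An f1 origin and remnants of a lac/lacZα cloning region with T3 and T7 promoters are also present in the backbone.

The viral portion begins with a CMV enhancer/promoter fused to a truncated 5' LTR, an arrangement that typically drives genomic RNA production in packaging cells without Tat. It is followed by the Ψ packaging signal with a gag fragment, the RRE for Rev-dependent nuclear export, and the cPPT/CTS. A human U6 RNA polymerase III promoter then transcribes the spacer joined to a Streptococcus pyogenes tracrRNA-derived scaffold. Downstream, a mouse PGK promoter drives puromycin N-acetyltransferase and TagBFP; the plasmid name indicates they are linked by a 2A peptide, which the feature table does not annotate. Transduced cells can therefore be both drug-selected and tracked by blue fluorescence. A WPRE enhances transcript expression, and the cassette ends in a truncated 3' LTR followed by a bGH polyadenylation signal.

No Cas9 is encoded, so the vector has to be used in cells that obtain the nuclease from another source. The associated publication concerns the BAF complex and the oncogenic program in human T-cell acute lymphoblastic leukemia.
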