Features (pLannotate 1.2.2; 28 found; start..end, strand, type, name):
    265..464     +  promoter       CMV promoter: human cytomegalovirus (CMV) immediate early promoter
    482..662     +  LTR            5' LTR (truncated): truncated 5' long terminal repeat (LTR) from HIV-1
    709..834     +  misc_feature   HIV-1 Ψ: packaging signal of human immunodeficiency virus type 1
    818..1156    +  CDS            HIV-1 gag (fragment): gag protein from human immunodeficiency virus 1; gag
   1333..1566    +  misc_feature   RRE: The Rev response element (RRE) of HIV-1 allows for Rev-dependent mRNA export from the nucleus to the cytoplasm.
   1943..2043    +  CDS            Rev (fragment): human immunodeficiency virus 1 (HIV-1) Rev protein; rev; enhances nuclear export of unspliced and incompletely spliced viral mRNAs
   2093..2210    +  misc_feature   cPPT/CTS: central polypurine tract and central termination sequence of HIV-1
   2285..2525    +  promoter       U6 promoter: RNA polymerase III promoter for human U6 snRNA
   2572..2639    +  misc_RNA       tracrRNA (fragment): trans-activating CRISPR RNA for the Streptococcus pyogenes CRISPR/Cas9 system
   2662..3161    +  promoter       PGK promoter: mouse phosphoglycerate kinase 1 promoter
   3201..3797    +  CDS            PuroR (fragment): puromycin N-acetyltransferase; pac from Streptomyces; confers resistance to puromycin
   3870..4568    +  CDS            TagBFP: TagBFP is a basic (constitutively fluorescent) blue fluorescent protein published in 2008, derived from Entacmaea quadricolor. It is reported to be a very rapidly-maturing monomer with very low acid sensitivity.
   4580..5166    +  misc_feature   WPRE: woodchuck hepatitis virus posttranscriptional regulatory element
   5160..5306    +  CDS            nef (fragment): NEF_HV1LA - Experimental evidence at protein level: Swiss-Prot protein existence level 1. Extracellular Nef protein targets CD4(+) T-lymphocytes for apoptosis by interacting with CXCR4 surface receptors. From Human immunodeficiency virus type 1 group M subtype B (isolate Lai) (HIV-1).
   5314..5492    +  LTR            5' LTR (truncated): truncated 5' long terminal repeat (LTR) from HIV-1
   5518..5629    +  polyA_signal   bGH poly(A) signal: bovine growth hormone polyadenylation signal
   5768..5786    -  promoter       T3 promoter: promoter for bacteriophage T3 RNA polymerase
   5831..5847    -  protein_bind   lac operator: The lac repressor binds to the lac operator to inhibit transcription in E. coli. This inhibition can be relieved by adding lactose or isopropyl-β-D-thiogalactopyranoside (IPTG). lac repressor encoded by lacI
   5855..5885    -  promoter       lac promoter: promoter for the E. coli lac operon
   5900..5921    -  protein_bind   CAP binding site: CAP binding activates transcription in the presence of cAMP. E. coli catabolite activator protein
   5934..6026    -  CDS            lacI (fragment): lac repressor; lacI; The lac repressor binds to the lac operator to inhibit transcription in E. coli. This inhibition can be relieved by adding lactose or isopropyl-β-D-thiogalactopyranoside (IPTG).
   6209..6797    -  rep_origin     ori: high-copy-number ColE1/pMB1/pBR322/pUC origin of replication
   6968..7828    -  CDS            AmpR: β-lactamase; bla; confers resistance to ampicillin, carbenicillin, and related antibiotics
   7829..7933    -  promoter       AmpR promoter: bla
   7986..8414    -  rep_origin     f1 ori (sequence partly withheld): f1 bacteriophage origin of replication; arrow indicates direction of (+) strand synthesis
   8419..8574    -  CDS            lacZα (fragment): LacZα fragment of β-galactosidase; lacZ fragment
   8582..8600    +  promoter       T7 promoter: promoter for bacteriophage T7 RNA polymerase
   8614..264     +  enhancer       CMV enhancer (across the origin): human cytomegalovirus immediate early enhancer
>Addgene plasmid #208554 | pKLV2-U6gRNA5(BCL11B-E1(14))-PGKpuro2ABFP-W | addgene full sequence | sequence record 419632 | Addgene NGS Result
CCCAACGACCCCCGCCCATTGACGTCAATAATGACGTATGTTCCCATAGTAACGCCAATAGGGACTTTCC
ATTGACGTCAATGGGTGGAGTATTTACGGTAAACTGCCCACTTGGCAGTACATCAAGTGTATCATATGCC
AAGTACGCCCCCTATTGACGTCAATGACGGTAAATGGCCCGCCTGGCATTATGCCCAGTACATGACCTTA
TGGGACTTTCCTACTTGGCAGTACATCTACGTATTAGTCATCGCTATTACCATGGTGATGCGGTTTTGGC
AGTACATCAATGGGCGTGGATAGCGGTTTGACTCACGGGGATTTCCAAGTCTCCACCCCATTGACGTCAA
TGGGAGTTTGTTTTGGCACCAAAATCAACGGGACTTTCCAAAATGTCGTAACAACTCCGCCCCATTGACG
CAAATGGGCGGTAGGCGTGTACGGTGGGAGGTCTATATAAGCAGCGCGTTTTGCCTGTACTGGGTCTCTC
TGGTTAGACCAGATCTGAGCCTGGGAGCTCTCTGGCTAACTAGGGAACCCACTGCTTAAGCCTCAATAAA
GCTTGCCTTGAGTGCTTCAAGTAGTGTGTGCCCGTCTGTTGTGTGACTCTGGTAACTAGAGATCCCTCAG
ACCCTTTTAGTCAGTGTGGAAAATCTCTAGCAGTGGCGCCCGAACAGGGACTTGAAAGCGAAAGGGAAAC
CAGAGGAGCTCTCTCGACGCAGGACTCGGCTTGCTGAAGCGCGCACGGCAAGAGGCGAGGGGCGGCGACT
GGTGAGTACGCCAAAAATTTTGACTAGCGGAGGCTAGAAGGAGAGAGATGGGTGCGAGAGCGTCAGTATT
AAGCGGGGGAGAATTAGATCGCGATGGGAAAAAATTCGGTTAAGGCCAGGGGGAAAGAAAAAATATAAAT
TAAAACATATAGTATGGGCAAGCAGGGAGCTAGAACGATTCGCAGTTAATCCTGGCCTGTTAGAAACATC
AGAAGGCTGTAGACAAATACTGGGACAGCTACAACCATCCCTTCAGACAGGATCAGAAGAACTTAGATCA
TTATATAATACAGTAGCAACCCTCTATTGTGTGCATCAAAGGATAGAGATAAAAGACACCAAGGAAGCTT
TAGACAAGATAGAGGAAGAGCAAAACAAAAGTAAGACCACCGCACAGCAAGCGGCCGGCCGCGCTGATCT
TCAGACCTGGAGGAGGAGATATGAGGGACAATTGGAGAAGTGAATTATATAAATATAAAGTAGTAAAAAT
TGAACCATTAGGAGTAGCACCCACCAAGGCAAAGAGAAGAGTGGTGCAGAGAGAAAAAAGAGCAGTGGGA
ATAGGAGCTTTGTTCCTTGGGTTCTTGGGAGCAGCAGGAAGCACTATGGGCGCAGCGTCAATGACGCTGA
CGGTACAGGCCAGACAATTATTGTCTGGTATAGTGCAGCAGCAGAACAATTTGCTGAGGGCTATTGAGGC
GCAACAGCATCTGTTGCAACTCACAGTCTGGGGCATCAAGCAGCTCCAGGCAAGAATCCTGGCTGTGGAA
AGATACCTAAAGGATCAACAGCTCCTGGGGATTTGGGGTTGCTCTGGAAAACTCATTTGCACCACTGCTG
TGCCTTGGAATGCTAGTTGGAGTAATAAATCTCTGGAACAGATTTGGAATCACACGACCTGGATGGAGTG
GGACAGAGAAATTAACAATTACACAAGCTTAATACACTCCTTAATTGAAGAATCGCAAAACCAGCAAGAA
AAGAATGAACAAGAATTATTGGAATTAGATAAATGGGCAAGTTTGTGGAATTGGTTTAACATAACAAATT
GGCTGTGGTATATAAAATTATTCATAATGATAGTAGGAGGCTTGGTAGGTTTAAGAATAGTTTTTGCTGT
ACTTTCTATAGTGAATAGAGTTAGGCAGGGATATTCACCATTATCGTTTCAGACCCACCTCCCAACCCCG
AGGGGACCCGACAGGCCCGAAGGAATAGAAGAAGAAGGTGGAGAGAGAGACAGAGACAGATCCATTCGAT
TAGTGAACGGATCGGCACTGCGTGCGCCAATTCTGCAGACAAATGGCAGTATTCATCCACAATTTTAAAA
GAAAAGGGGGGATTGGGGGGTACAGTGCAGGGGAAAGAATAGTAGACATAATAGCAACAGACATACAAAC
TAAAGAATTACAAAAACAAATTACAAAAATTCAAAATTTTCGGGTTTATTACAGGGACAGCAGAGATCCA
GTTTGGTTAGTACCGGGCCCTACGCGTCCAAGGTCGGGCAGGAAGAGGGCCTATTTCCCATGATTCCTTC
ATATTTGCATATACGATACAAGGCTGTTAGAGAGATAATTAGAATTAATTTGACTGTAAACACAAAGATA
TTAGTACAAAATACGTGACGTAGAAAGTAATAATTTCTTGGGTAGTTTGCAGTTTTAAAATTATGTTTTA
AAATGGACTATCATATGCTTACCGTAACTTGAAAGTATTTCGATTTCTTGGCTTTATATATCTTGTGGAA
AGGACGAAACACCGCTCTCTTGGGTGACATCTGGTTTAAGAGCTATGCTGGAAACAGCATAGCAAGTTTA
AATAAGGCTAGTCCGTTATCAACTTGAAAAAGTGGCACCGAGTCGGTGCTTTTTTTGGATCCAATTCTAC
CGGGTAGGGGAGGCGCTTTTCCCAAGGCAGTCTGGAGCATGCGCTTTAGCAGCCCCGCTGGGCACTTGGC
GCTACACAAGTGGCCTCTGGCCTCGCACACATTCCACATCCACCGGTAGGCGCCAACCGGCTCCGTTCTT
TGGTGGCCCCTTCGCGCCACCTTCTACTCCTCCCCTAGTCAGGAAGTTCCCCCCCGCCCCGCAGCTCGCG
TCGTGCAGGACGTGACAAATGGAAGTAGCACGTCTCACTAGTCTCGTGCAGATGGACAGCACCGCTGAGC
AATGGAAGCGGGTAGGCCTTTGGGGCAGCGGCCAATAGCAGCTTTGCTCCTTCGCTTTCTGGGCTCAGAG
GCTGGGAAGGGGTGGGTCCGGGGGCGGGCTCAGGGGCGGGCTCAGGGGCGGGGCGGGCGCCCGAAGGTCC
TCCGGAGGCCCGGCATTCTGCACGCTTCAAAAGCGCACGTCTGCCGCGCTGTTCTCCTCTTCCTCATCTC
CGGGCCTTTCGACCTGCATCCATCTAGATCTCGAGCAGCTGAAGCTTACCATGACCGAGTACAAGCCCAC
GGTGCGCCTCGCCACCCGCGACGACGTCCCCAGGGCCGTACGCACCCTCGCCGCCGCGTTCGCCGACTAC
CCCGCCACGCGCCACACCGTCGATCCGGACCGCCACATCGAGCGGGTCACCGAGCTGCAAGAACTCTTCC
TCACGCGCGTCGGGCTCGACATCGGCAAGGTGTGGGTCGCGGACGACGGCGCCGCGGTGGCGGTCTGGAC
CACGCCGGAGAGCGTCGAAGCGGGGGCGGTGTTCGCCGAGATCGGCCCGCGCATGGCCGAGTTGAGCGGT
TCCCGGCTGGCCGCGCAGCAACAGATGGAAGGCCTCCTGGCGCCGCACCGGCCCAAGGAGCCCGCGTGGT
TCCTGGCCACCGTCGGCGTCTCGCCCGACCACCAGGGCAAGGGTCTGGGCAGCGCCGTCGTGCTCCCCGG
AGTGGAGGCGGCCGAGCGCGCCGGGGTGCCCGCCTTCCTGGAGACCTCCGCGCCCCGCAACCTCCCCTTC
TACGAGCGGCTCGGCTTCACCGTCACCGCCGACGTCGAGGTGCCCGAAGGACCGCGCACCTGGTGCATGA
CCCGCAAGCCCGGTGCCGGCGGCGGGTCCGGAGGAGAGGGCAGAGGAAGTCTCCTAACATGCGGTGACGT
GGAGGAGAATCCTGGCCCAATGAGCGAGCTGATTAAGGAGAACATGCACATGAAGCTGTACATGGAGGGC
ACCGTGGACAACCATCACTTCAAGTGCACATCCGAGGGCGAAGGCAAGCCCTACGAGGGCACCCAGACCA
TGAGAATCAAGGTGGTCGAGGGCGGCCCTCTCCCCTTCGCCTTCGACATCCTGGCTACTAGCTTCCTCTA
CGGCAGCAAGACCTTCATCAACCACACCCAGGGCATCCCCGACTTCTTCAAGCAGTCCTTCCCTGAGGGC
TTCACATGGGAGAGAGTCACCACATACGAGGACGGGGGCGTGCTGACCGCTACCCAGGACACCAGCCTCC
AGGACGGCTGCCTCATCTACAACGTCAAGATCAGAGGGGTGAACTTCACATCCAACGGCCCTGTGATGCA
GAAGAAAACACTCGGCTGGGAGGCCTTCACCGAGACGCTGTACCCCGCTGACGGCGGCCTGGAAGGCAGA
AACGACATGGCCCTGAAGCTCGTGGGCGGGAGCCATCTGATCGCAAACATCAAGACCACATATAGATCCA
AGAAACCCGCTAAGAACCTCAAGATGCCTGGCGTCTACTATGTGGACTACAGACTGGAAAGAATCAAGGA
GGCCAACAACGAGACCTACGTCGAGCAGCACGAGGTGGCAGTGGCCAGATACTGCGACCTCCCTAGCAAA
CTGGGGCACAAGCTTAATTGAGCGGCCGCTCAACCTCTGGATTACAAAATTTGTGAAAGATTGACTGGTA
TTCTTAACTATGTTGCTCCTTTTACGCTATGTGGATACGCTGCTTTAATGCCTTTGTATCATGCTATTGC
TTCCCGTATGGCTTTCATTTTCTCCTCCTTGTATAAATCCTGGTTGCTGTCTCTTTATGAGGAGTTGTGG
CCCGTTGTCAGGCAACGTGGCGTGGTGTGCACTGTGTTTGCTGACGCAACCCCCACTGGTTGGGGCATTG
CCACCACCTGTCAGCTCCTTTCCGGGACTTTCGCTTTCCCCCTCCCTATTGCCACGGCGGAACTCATCGC
CGCCTGCCTTGCCCGCTGCTGGACAGGGGCTCGGCTGTTGGGCACTGACAATTCCGTGGTGTTGTCGGGG
AAATCATCGTCCTTTCCTTGGCTGCTCGCCTGTGTTGCCACCTGGATTCTGCGCGGGACGTCCTTCTGCT
ACGTCCCTTCGGCCCTCAATCCAGCGGACCTTCCTTCCCGCGGCCTGCTGCCGGCTCTGCGGCCTCTTCC
GCGTCTACGCCTTCGCCCTCAGACGAGTCGGATCTCCCTTTGGGCCGCCTCCCCGCAGGTACCTTTAAGA
CCAATGACTTACAAGGCAGCTGTAGATCTTAGCCACTTTTTAAAAGAAAAGGGGGGACTGGAAGGGCTAA
TTCACTCCCAAAGAAGTCAAGATCTGCTTTTTGCCTGTACTGGGTCTCTCTGGTTAGACCAGAGTCTCTC
TGGTTAGACCAGATCTGAGCCTGGGAGCTCTCTGGCTAACTAGGGAACCCACTGCTTAAGCCTCAATAAA
GCTTGCCTTGAGTGCTTCAAGTAGTGTGTGCCCGTCTGTTGTGTGACTCTGGTAACTAGAGATCCCTCAG
ACCCTTTTAGTCAGTGTGGAAAATCTCTAGCAGTTTAAACCCGCTGATCAGCCTCGACTGTGCCTTCTAG
TTGCCAGCCATCTGTTGTTTGCCCCTCCCCCGTGCCTTCCTTGACCCTGGAAGGTGCCACTCCCACTGTC
CTTTCCTAATAAAATGAGGAAATTGCATCGCATTGTCTGAGTAGGTGTCATTCTATTCTGGGGGGTGGGG
TGGGGCAGGACAGCAAGGGGGAGGATTGGGAAGTCAATAGCAGGCATGCTGGGGATGCGGTGGGCTCTAT
GGGCGGCCGTTAATTAAGCTTTTGTTCCCTTTAGTGAGGGTTAATTGCGCGCTTGGCGTAATCATGGTCA
TAGCTGTTTCCTGTGTGAAATTGTTATCCGCTCACAATTCCACACAACATACGAGCCGGGAGCATAAAGT
GTAAAGCCTGGGGTGCCTAATGAGTGAGCTAACTCACATTAATTGCGTTGCGCTCACTGCCCGCTTTCCA
GTCGGGAAACCTGTCGTGCCAGCTGCATTAATGAATCGGCCAACGCGCGGGGAGAGGCGGTTTGCGTATT
GGGCGCTCTTCCGCTTCCTCGCTCACTGACTCGCTGCGCTCGGTCGTTCGGCTGCGGCGAGCGGTATCAG
CTCACTCAAAGGCGGTAATACGGTTATCCACAGAATCAGGGGATAACGCAGGAAAGAACATGTGAGCAAA
AGGCCAGCAAAAGGCCAGGAACCGTAAAAAGGCCGCGTTGCTGGCGTTTTTCCATAGGCTCCGCCCCCCT
GACGAGCATCACAAAAATCGACGCTCAAGTCAGAGGTGGCGAAACCCGACAGGACTATAAAGATACCAGG
CGTTTCCCCCTGGAAGCTCCCTCGTGCGCTCTCCTGTTCCGACCCTGCCGCTTACCGGATACCTGTCCGC
CTTTCTCCCTTCGGGAAGCGTGGCGCTTTCTCATAGCTCACGCTGTAGGTATCTCAGTTCGGTGTAGGTC
GTTCGCTCCAAGCTGGGCTGTGTGCACGAACCCCCCGTTCAGCCCGACCGCTGCGCCTTATCCGGTAACT
ATCGTCTTGAGTCCAACCCGGTAAGACACGACTTATCGCCACTGGCAGCAGCCACTGGTAACAGGATTAG
CAGAGCGAGGTATGTAGGCGGTGCTACAGAGTTCTTGAAGTGGTGGCCTAACTACGGCTACACTAGAAGA
ACAGTATTTGGTATCTGCGCTCTGCTGAAGCCAGTTACCTTCGGAAAAAGAGTTGGTAGCTCTTGATCCG
GCAAACAAACCACCGCTGGTAGCGGTGGTTTTTTTGTTTGCAAGCAGCAGATTACGCGCAGAAAAAAAGG
ATCTCAAGAAGATCCTTTGATCTTTTCTACGGGGTCTGACGCTCAGTGGAACGAAAACTCACGTTAAGGG
ATTTTGGTCATGAGATTATCAAAAAGGATCTTCACCTAGATCCTTTTAAATTAAAAATGAAGTTTTAAAT
CAATCTAAAGTATATATGAGTAAACTTGGTCTGACAGTTACCAATGCTTAATCAGTGAGGCACCTATCTC
AGCGATCTGTCTATTTCGTTCATCCATAGTTGCCTGACTCCCCGTCGTGTAGATAACTACGATACGGGAG
GGCTTACCATCTGGCCCCAGTGCTGCAATGATACCGCGAGACCCACGCTCACCGGCTCCAGATTTATCAG
CAATAAACCAGCCAGCCGGAAGGGCCGAGCGCAGAAGTGGTCCTGCAACTTTATCCGCCTCCATCCAGTC
TATTAATTGTTGCCGGGAAGCTAGAGTAAGTAGTTCGCCAGTTAATAGTTTGCGCAACGTTGTTGCCATT
GCTACAGGCATCGTGGTGTCACGCTCGTCGTTTGGTATGGCTTCATTCAGCTCCGGTTCCCAACGATCAA
GGCGAGTTACATGATCCCCCATGTTGTGCAAAAAAGCGGTTAGCTCCTTCGGTCCTCCGATCGTTGTCAG
AAGTAAGTTGGCCGCAGTGTTATCACTCATGGTTATGGCAGCACTGCATAATTCTCTTACTGTCATGCCA
TCCGTAAGATGCTTTTCTGTGACTGGTGAGTACTCAACCAAGTCATTCTGAGAATAGTGTATGCGGCGAC
CGAGTTGCTCTTGCCCGGCGTCAATACGGGATAATACCGCGCCACATAGCAGAACTTTAAAAGTGCTCAT
CATTGGAAAACGTTCTTCGGGGCGAAAACTCTCAAGGATCTTACCGCTGTTGAGATCCAGTTCGATGTAA
CCCACTCGTGCACCCAACTGATCTTCAGCATCTTTTACTTTCACCAGCGTTTCTGGGTGAGCAAAAACAG
GAAGGCAAAATGCCGCAAAAAAGGGAATAAGGGCGACACGGAAATGTTGAATACTCATACTCTTCCTTTT
TCAATATTATTGAAGCATTTATCAGGGTTATTGTCTCATGAGCGGATACATATTTGAATGTATTTAGAAA
AATAAACAAATAGGGGTTCCGCGCACATTTCCCCGAAAAGTGCCACCTAAATTGTAAGCGTTAATATTTT
GTTAAAATTCGCGTTAAATTTTTGTTAAATCAGCTCATTTTTTAACCAATAGGCCGAAATCGGCAAAATC
CCTTATAAATCAAAAGAATAGACCGAGATAGGGT
[37 nt withheld, positions 8085-8121]
AAAGAACGTGGACTCCAACGTCAAAGG
[49 nt withheld, positions 8149-8197]
T
[91 nt withheld, positions 8199-8289]
G
[124 nt withheld, positions 8291-8414]
CCCATTCGCCATTCAGGCTGCGCAACTGTTGGGAAGGGCGATCGGTGCGGGCCTCTTCGCTATTACGCCA
GCTGGCGAAAGGGGGATGTGCTGCAAGGCGATTAAGTTGGGTAACGCCAGGGTTTTCCCAGTCACGACGT
TGTAAAACGACGGCCAGTGAGCGCGCGTAATACGACTCACTATAGGGCGAATTGACTAGTACATAACTTA
CGGTAAATGGCCCGCCTGGCTGACCG
